Addgene plasmid #51425: pAF1
Purpose: (Empty Backbone) Artificial transcription factor with no activator domain
Depositing lab: Xavier Darzacq. Depositing organization: Ecole Normale Superieure Paris. Publication: Transcription Factors Modulate c-Fos Transcriptional Bursts. Senecal A, Munsky B, Proux F, Ly N, Braye FE, Zimmer C, Mueller F, Darzacq X. Cell Rep. 2014 Jun 25. pii: S2211-1247(14)00447-1. doi: 10.1016/j.celrep.2014.05.053. PubMed 24981864.
Backbone
  Vector backbone: pcDNA3.1
  Backbone manufacturer: Invitrogen
  Backbone size (bp): 5407
  Modifications to backbone: The final backbone plasmid (pAF1) was generated by inserting into pcDNA3.1 (Invitrogen) the backbone sequence from pTALE1 (Cermak et al., 2011) digest with AflII and BamHI after PCR (obtained with the primers ATCGAAGCTTGCCACCATGGACCCCATTCGTCCGCGCAGGCCA and TACCAGGATCCGGGAGGCCGCC).
  Vector type: Mammalian Expression
  Promoter: CMV
  Selectable markers: Neomycin (select with G418)
Growth in bacteria
  Bacterial resistance: Ampicillin, 100 μg/mL
  Growth temperature: 37°C
  Growth strain: DH5alpha
  Copy number: High Copy
Gene/Insert
  Cloning method: Restriction Enzyme
  Sequencing primers: 5′ GGCTAACTAGAGAACCCACTG; 3′ GGCAACTAGAAGGCACAGTC
Terms and licenses: Academic/Nonprofit Terms; Industry Terms: Not Available to Industry
How to cite: pAF1 was a gift from Xavier Darzacq (Addgene plasmid # 51425 ; http://n2t.net/addgene:51425 ; RRID:Addgene_51425)
