[The description below was written by a language model from this plasmid's Addgene catalogue record and pLannotate feature annotations shown in this document.]
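Description:
pAF1 is a mammalian expression plasmid built on the pcDNA3.1 backbone and catalogued as an empty backbone for making artificial, TALE-based transcription factors that carry no activation domain. It was made by inserting the PCR-amplified TALE scaffold from pTALE1 into pcDNA3.1. In bacteria it replicates from a high-copy ColE1/pUC-type origin and is selected through the β-lactamase (AmpR) gene. An f1 origin is also present. For mammalian cells it carries an SV40 early promoter driving the neomycin phosphotransferase gene with an SV40 polyadenylation signal, which allows G418 selection of stable transfectants.

The expression cassette runs from the CMV immediate-early enhancer and promoter, followed by a T7 promoter, to the bovine growth hormone polyadenylation signal. Between them the feature table shows two Xanthomonas TAL effector fragments, annotated by homology as avrXa10 and avrBs3. These correspond to the N-terminal and C-terminal flanking portions of a TALE protein. They are separated by a reverse-oriented stuffer containing a lacZα fragment with its lac promoter, operator and CAP site and remnants of a pBluescript polylinker. This arrangement is typical of Golden Gate TALE destination vectors, where a custom DNA-binding repeat array replaces the lacZα stuffer and blue/white screening identifies recombinants, although the record does not spell out this step. Short annotations such as the truncated HIV LTR and the ble and lacI fragments appear to be incidental sequence matches rather than functional parts.

Because no activator is fused, a TALE assembled in pAF1 should bind its target without driving transcription. The associated work studied how transcription factors modulate c-Fos transcriptional bursting, where such a protein would plausibly serve as a binding-only control or as a base for adding effector domains.
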