Features (pLannotate 1.2.2; 29 found; start..end, strand, type, name):
     28..80      -  misc_feature   bom (fragment): basis of mobility region from pBR322
    235..614     +  enhancer       CMV enhancer: human cytomegalovirus immediate early enhancer
    615..818     +  promoter       CMV promoter: human cytomegalovirus (CMV) immediate early promoter
    814..847     +  LTR            5' LTR (truncated) (fragment): truncated 5' long terminal repeat (LTR) from HIV-1
    863..881     +  promoter       T7 promoter: promoter for bacteriophage T7 RNA polymerase
    923..1783    +  CDS            avrXa10 (fragment): AVX10_XANOO - Experimental evidence at protein level: Swiss-Prot protein existence level 1. Avirulence protein. Induces the hypersensitive response (HR)in rice plants carrying the resistance gene Xa10. Activity depends on the presence of the core repeat domains; replacement with repeat domains from other proteins (AvrBs3 of X.euvesicatoria (AC P14727) or AvrXa7 of this organism) does not elicit the HR. Probably acts as a transcription factor in its host plant (rice) to induce plant resistance or disease. From Xanthomonas oryzae pv. oryzae.
   1791..1809    -  rep_origin     f1 ori (fragment): f1 bacteriophage origin of replication; arrow indicates direction of (+) strand synthesis
   1814..1969    -  CDS            lacZα (fragment): LacZα fragment of β-galactosidase; lacZ fragment
   1977..1995    +  promoter       T7 promoter: promoter for bacteriophage T7 RNA polymerase
   2004..2027    -  misc_feature   MCS (fragment): pBluescript multiple cloning site
   2043..2061    -  promoter       T3 promoter: promoter for bacteriophage T3 RNA polymerase
   2106..2122    -  protein_bind   lac operator: The lac repressor binds to the lac operator to inhibit transcription in E. coli. This inhibition can be relieved by adding lactose or isopropyl-β-D-thiogalactopyranoside (IPTG). lac repressor encoded by lacI
   2130..2160    -  promoter       lac promoter: promoter for the E. coli lac operon
   2175..2196    -  protein_bind   CAP binding site: CAP binding activates transcription in the presence of cAMP. E. coli catabolite activator protein
   2235..2921    +  CDS            avrBs3 (fragment): AVRB3_XANEU - Experimental evidence at protein level: Swiss-Prot protein existence level 1. Avirulence protein. Acts as a transcription factor in C.annuum plants. In susceptible plants lacking the Bs3 resistance gene induces expression of a number of genes, including genes homologous to a family of auxin-induced genes, alpha-expansin genes, pectate lyase, anthocyanidin glucoside rhamnosyl transferase and at least one transcription factor, UPA20. Their expression leads to plant hypertrophy in mesophyll cells, probably mainly mediated by UPA20 (PubMed:17962565). In resistant plants induces the h
   2972..3196    +  polyA_signal   bGH poly(A) signal: bovine growth hormone polyadenylation signal
   3200..3221    +  promoter       SV40 promoter (fragment): SV40 enhancer and early promoter
   3242..3670    +  rep_origin     f1 ori (sequence partly withheld): f1 bacteriophage origin of replication; arrow indicates direction of (+) strand synthesis
   3684..4013    +  promoter       SV40 promoter: SV40 enhancer and early promoter
   4080..4871    +  CDS            neo: KKA2_KLEPN - Also known as kan, nptII. Experimental evidence at protein level: Swiss-Prot protein existence level 1. Resistance to kanamycin, neomycin, paromomycin, ribostamycin, butirosin and gentamicin B. From Klebsiella pneumoniae.
   4895..5053    +  CDS            ble (fragment): BLE_KLEPN - Experimental evidence at protein level: Swiss-Prot protein existence level 1. Binding protein with a strong affinity to the bleomycin family of antibiotics. Binds to CL990; an antimitotic-antibiotic compound. From Klebsiella pneumoniae.
   5048..5169    +  polyA_signal   SV40 poly(A) signal: SV40 polyadenylation signal
   5242..5258    -  protein_bind   lac operator: The lac repressor binds to the lac operator to inhibit transcription in E. coli. This inhibition can be relieved by adding lactose or isopropyl-β-D-thiogalactopyranoside (IPTG). lac repressor encoded by lacI
   5266..5296    -  promoter       lac promoter: promoter for the E. coli lac operon
   5311..5332    -  protein_bind   CAP binding site: CAP binding activates transcription in the presence of cAMP. E. coli catabolite activator protein
   5345..5437    -  CDS            lacI (fragment): lac repressor; lacI; The lac repressor binds to the lac operator to inhibit transcription in E. coli. This inhibition can be relieved by adding lactose or isopropyl-β-D-thiogalactopyranoside (IPTG).
   5620..6205    -  rep_origin     ori: high-copy-number ColE1/pMB1/pBR322/pUC origin of replication
   6376..7236    -  CDS            AmpR: β-lactamase; bla; confers resistance to ampicillin, carbenicillin, and related antibiotics
   7237..7341    -  promoter       AmpR promoter: bla
>Addgene plasmid #51425 | pAF1 | depositor full sequence | sequence record 79485 | pAF1 sequence 7372 bps
GACGGATCGGGAGATCTCCCGATCCCCTATGGTGCACTCTCAGTACAATCTGCTCTGATGCCGCATAGTT
AAGCCAGTATCTGCTCCCTGCTTGTGTGTTGGAGGTCGCTGAGTAGTGCGCGAGCAAAATTTAAGCTACA
ACAAGGCAAGGCTTGACCGACAATTGCATGAAGAATCTGCTTAGGGTTAGGCGTTTTGCGCTGCTTCGCG
ATGTACGGGCCAGATATACGCGTTGACATTGATTATTGACTAGTTATTAATAGTAATCAATTACGGGGTC
ATTAGTTCATAGCCCATATATGGAGTTCCGCGTTACATAACTTACGGTAAATGGCCCGCCTGGCTGACCG
CCCAACGACCCCCGCCCATTGACGTCAATAATGACGTATGTTCCCATAGTAACGCCAATAGGGACTTTCC
ATTGACGTCAATGGGTGGAGTATTTACGGTAAACTGCCCACTTGGCAGTACATCAAGTGTATCATATGCC
AAGTACGCCCCCTATTGACGTCAATGACGGTAAATGGCCCGCCTGGCATTATGCCCAGTACATGACCTTA
TGGGACTTTCCTACTTGGCAGTACATCTACGTATTAGTCATCGCTATTACCATGGTGATGCGGTTTTGGC
AGTACATCAATGGGCGTGGATAGCGGTTTGACTCACGGGGATTTCCAAGTCTCCACCCCATTGACGTCAA
TGGGAGTTTGTTTTGGCACCAAAATCAACGGGACTTTCCAAAATGTCGTAACAACTCCGCCCCATTGACG
CAAATGGGCGGTAGGCGTGTACGGTGGGAGGTCTATATAAGCAGAGCTCTCTGGCTAACTAGAGAACCCA
CTGCTTACTGGCTTATCGAAATTAATACGACTCACTATAGGGAGACCCAAGCTGGCTAGCGTTTAAACTT
AAGCTTGCCACCATGGACCCCATTCGTCCGCGCAGGCCAAGTCCTGCCCGCGAGCTTCTGCCTGGACCCC
AACCGGATAGGGTTCAGCCGACTGCAGATCGTGGGGTGTCTGCGCCTGCTGGCAGCCCTCTGGATGGCTT
GCCCGCTCGGCGGACGGTGTCCCGGACCCGGCTGCCATCTCCCCCTGCGCCCTCACCTGCGTTCTCGGCG
GGCAGCTTCAGCGATCTGCTCCGTCCGTTCGATCCGTCGCTTCTTGATACATCGCTTCTTGATTCGATGC
CTGCCGTCGGCACGCCGCATACAGCGGCTGCCCCAGCAGAGTGGGATGAGGCGCAATCGGCTCTGCGTGC
AGCCGATGACCCGCCACCCACCGTGCGTGTCGCTGTCACTGCCGCGCGGCCGCCGCGCGCCAAGCCGGCC
CCGCGACGGCGTGCTGCGCAACCCTCCGACGCTTCGCCGGCCGCGCAGGTGGATCTACGCACGCTCGGCT
ACAGTCAGCAGCAGCAAGAGAAGATCAAACCGAAGGTGCGTTCGACAGTGGCGCAGCACCACGAGGCACT
GGTGGGCCATGGGTTTACACACGCGCACATCGTTGCGCTCAGCCAACACCCGGCAGCGTTAGGGACCGTC
GCTGTCACGTATCAGCACATAATCACGGCGTTGCCAGAGGCGACACACGAAGACATCGTTGGCGTCGGCA
AACAGTGGTCCGGCGCACGCGCCCTGGAGGCCTTGCTCACGGATGCGGGGGAGTTGAGAGGTCCGCCGTT
ACAGTTGGACACAGGCCAACTTGTGAAGATTGCAAAACGTGGCGGCGTGACCGCAATGGAGGCAGTGCAT
GCATCGCGCAATGCACTGACGGGTGCCCCCCTGGAGACGGGCGCCGCTACAGGGCGCGTCCCATTCGCCA
TTCAGGCTGCGCAACTGTTGGGAAGGGCGATCGGTGCGGGCCTCTTCGCTATTACGCCAGCTGGCGAAAG
GGGGATGTGCTGCAAGGCGATTAAGTTGGGTAACGCCAGGGTTTTCCCAGTCACGACGTTGTAAAACGAC
GGCCAGTGAGCGCGCGTAATACGACTCACTATAGGGCGAATTGGGTACCGGGCCCCCCCTCGAGGTCCTC
CAGCTTTTGTTCCCTTTAGTGAGGGTTAATTGCGCGCTTGGCGTAATCATGGTCATAGCTGTTTCCTGTG
TGAAATTGTTATCCGCTCACAATTCCACACAACATACGAGCCGGAAGCATAAAGTGTAAAGCCTGGGGTG
CCTAATGAGTGAGCTAACTCACATTAATTGCGTTGCGCTCACTGCCCGCTTTCCACCGGTCGTCTCCAAC
GACCACCTCGTCGCCTTGGCCTGCCTCGGCGGACGTCCTGCCATGGATGCAGTGAAAAAGGGATTGCCGC
ACGCGCCGGAATTGATCAGAAGAGTCAATCGCCGTATTGGCGAACGCACGTCCCATCGCGTTGCCGACTA
CGCGCAAGTGGTTCGCGTGCTGGAGTTTTTCCAGTGCCACTCCCACCCAGCGTACGCATTTGATGAGGCC
ATGACGCAGTTCGGGATGAGCAGGAACGGGTTGGTACAGCTCTTTCGCAGAGTGGGCGTCACCGAACTCG
AAGCCCGCGGTGGAACGCTCCCCCCAGCCTCGCAGCGTTGGGACCGTATCCTCCAGGCATCAGGGATGAA
AAGGGCCAAACCGTCCCCTACTTCAGCTCAAACACCGGATCAGGCGTCTTTGCATGCATTCGCCGATTCG
CTGGAGCGTGACCTTGATGCGCCCAGCCCAATGCACGAGGGAGATCAGACGCGGGCAAGCAGCCGTAAAC
GGTCCCGATCGGATCGTGCTGTCACCGGCCCCTCCGCACAGCAGGCTGTCGAGGTGCGCGTTCCCGAACA
GCGCGATGCGCTGCATTTGCCCCTCAGCTGGAGGGTAAAACGCCCGCGTACCAGGATCTGGGGCGGCCTC
CCGGATCCACTAGTCCAGTGTGGTGGAATTCTGCAGATATCCAGCACAGTGGCGGCCGCTCGAGTCTAGA
GGGCCCGTTTAAACCCGCTGATCAGCCTCGACTGTGCCTTCTAGTTGCCAGCCATCTGTTGTTTGCCCCT
CCCCCGTGCCTTCCTTGACCCTGGAAGGTGCCACTCCCACTGTCCTTTCCTAATAAAATGAGGAAATTGC
ATCGCATTGTCTGAGTAGGTGTCATTCTATTCTGGGGGGTGGGGTGGGGCAGGACAGCAAGGGGGAGGAT
TGGGAAGACAATAGCAGGCATGCTGGGGATGCGGTGGGCTCTATGGCTTCTGAGGCGGAAAGAACCAGCT
GGGGCTCTAGGGGGTATCCCC
[124 nt withheld, positions 3242-3365]
C
[91 nt withheld, positions 3367-3457]
A
[49 nt withheld, positions 3459-3507]
CCTTTGACGTTGGAGTCCACGTTCTTT
[37 nt withheld, positions 3535-3571]
ACCCTATCTCGGTCTATTCTTTTGATTTATAAGGGATTTTGCCGATTTCGGCCTATTGGTTAAAAAATGA
GCTGATTTAACAAAAATTTAACGCGAATTAATTCTGTGGAATGTGTGTCAGTTAGGGTGTGGAAAGTCCC
CAGGCTCCCCAGCAGGCAGAAGTATGCAAAGCATGCATCTCAATTAGTCAGCAACCAGGTGTGGAAAGTC
CCCAGGCTCCCCAGCAGGCAGAAGTATGCAAAGCATGCATCTCAATTAGTCAGCAACCATAGTCCCGCCC
CTAACTCCGCCCATCCCGCCCCTAACTCCGCCCAGTTCCGCCCATTCTCCGCCCCATGGCTGACTAATTT
TTTTTATTTATGCAGAGGCCGAGGCCGCCTCTGCCTCTGAGCTATTCCAGAAGTAGTGAGGAGGCTTTTT
TGGAGGCCTAGGCTTTTGCAAAAAGCTCCCGGGAGCTTGTATATCCATTTTCGGATCTGATCAAGAGACA
GGATGAGGATCGTTTCGCATGATTGAACAAGATGGATTGCACGCAGGTTCTCCGGCCGCTTGGGTGGAGA
GGCTATTCGGCTATGACTGGGCACAACAGACAATCGGCTGCTCTGATGCCGCCGTGTTCCGGCTGTCAGC
GCAGGGGCGCCCGGTTCTTTTTGTCAAGACCGACCTGTCCGGTGCCCTGAATGAACTGCAGGACGAGGCA
GCGCGGCTATCGTGGCTGGCCACGACGGGCGTTCCTTGCGCAGCTGTGCTCGACGTTGTCACTGAAGCGG
GAAGGGACTGGCTGCTATTGGGCGAAGTGCCGGGGCAGGATCTCCTGTCATCTCACCTTGCTCCTGCCGA
GAAAGTATCCATCATGGCTGATGCAATGCGGCGGCTGCATACGCTTGATCCGGCTACCTGCCCATTCGAC
CACCAAGCGAAACATCGCATCGAGCGAGCACGTACTCGGATGGAAGCCGGTCTTGTCGATCAGGATGATC
TGGACGAAGAGCATCAGGGGCTCGCGCCAGCCGAACTGTTCGCCAGGCTCAAGGCGCGCATGCCCGACGG
CGAGGATCTCGTCGTGACCCATGGCGATGCCTGCTTGCCGAATATCATGGTGGAAAATGGCCGCTTTTCT
GGATTCATCGACTGTGGCCGGCTGGGTGTGGCGGACCGCTATCAGGACATAGCGTTGGCTACCCGTGATA
TTGCTGAAGAGCTTGGCGGCGAATGGGCTGACCGCTTCCTCGTGCTTTACGGTATCGCCGCTCCCGATTC
GCAGCGCATCGCCTTCTATCGCCTTCTTGACGAGTTCTTCTGAGCGGGACTCTGGGGTTCGAAATGACCG
ACCAAGCGACGCCCAACCTGCCATCACGAGATTTCGATTCCACCGCCGCCTTCTATGAAAGGTTGGGCTT
CGGAATCGTTTTCCGGGACGCCGGCTGGATGATCCTCCAGCGCGGGGATCTCATGCTGGAGTTCTTCGCC
CACCCCAACTTGTTTATTGCAGCTTATAATGGTTACAAATAAAGCAATAGCATCACAAATTTCACAAATA
AAGCATTTTTTTCACTGCATTCTAGTTGTGGTTTGTCCAAACTCATCAATGTATCTTATCATGTCTGTAT
ACCGTCGACCTCTAGCTAGAGCTTGGCGTAATCATGGTCATAGCTGTTTCCTGTGTGAAATTGTTATCCG
CTCACAATTCCACACAACATACGAGCCGGAAGCATAAAGTGTAAAGCCTGGGGTGCCTAATGAGTGAGCT
AACTCACATTAATTGCGTTGCGCTCACTGCCCGCTTTCCAGTCGGGAAACCTGTCGTGCCAGCTGCATTA
ATGAATCGGCCAACGCGCGGGGAGAGGCGGTTTGCGTATTGGGCGCTCTTCCGCTTCCTCGCTCACTGAC
TCGCTGCGCTCGGTCGTTCGGCTGCGGCGAGCGGTATCAGCTCACTCAAAGGCGGTAATACGGTTATCCA
CAGAATCAGGGGATAACGCAGGAAAGAACATGTGAGCAAAAGGCCAGCAAAAGGCCAGGAACCGTAAAAA
GGCCGCGTTGCTGGCGTTTTTCCATAGGCTCCGCCCCCCTGACGAGCATCACAAAAATCGACGCTCAAGT
CAGAGGTGGCGAAACCCGACAGGACTATAAAGATACCAGGCGTTTCCCCCTGGAAGCTCCCTCGTGCGCT
CTCCTGTTCCGACCCTGCCGCTTACCGGATACCTGTCCGCCTTTCTCCCTTCGGGAAGCGTGGCGCTTTC
TCATAGCTCACGCTGTAGGTATCTCAGTTCGGTGTAGGTCGTTCGCTCCAAGCTGGGCTGTGTGCACGAA
CCCCCCGTTCAGCCCGACCGCTGCGCCTTATCCGGTAACTATCGTCTTGAGTCCAACCCGGTAAGACACG
ACTTATCGCCACTGGCAGCAGCCACTGGTAACAGGATTAGCAGAGCGAGGTATGTAGGCGGTGCTACAGA
GTTCTTGAAGTGGTGGCCTAACTACGGCTACACTAGAAGAACAGTATTTGGTATCTGCGCTCTGCTGAAG
CCAGTTACCTTCGGAAAAAGAGTTGGTAGCTCTTGATCCGGCAAACAAACCACCGCTGGTAGCGGTTTTT
TTGTTTGCAAGCAGCAGATTACGCGCAGAAAAAAAGGATCTCAAGAAGATCCTTTGATCTTTTCTACGGG
GTCTGACGCTCAGTGGAACGAAAACTCACGTTAAGGGATTTTGGTCATGAGATTATCAAAAAGGATCTTC
ACCTAGATCCTTTTAAATTAAAAATGAAGTTTTAAATCAATCTAAAGTATATATGAGTAAACTTGGTCTG
ACAGTTACCAATGCTTAATCAGTGAGGCACCTATCTCAGCGATCTGTCTATTTCGTTCATCCATAGTTGC
CTGACTCCCCGTCGTGTAGATAACTACGATACGGGAGGGCTTACCATCTGGCCCCAGTGCTGCAATGATA
CCGCGAGACCCACGCTCACCGGCTCCAGATTTATCAGCAATAAACCAGCCAGCCGGAAGGGCCGAGCGCA
GAAGTGGTCCTGCAACTTTATCCGCCTCCATCCAGTCTATTAATTGTTGCCGGGAAGCTAGAGTAAGTAG
TTCGCCAGTTAATAGTTTGCGCAACGTTGTTGCCATTGCTACAGGCATCGTGGTGTCACGCTCGTCGTTT
GGTATGGCTTCATTCAGCTCCGGTTCCCAACGATCAAGGCGAGTTACATGATCCCCCATGTTGTGCAAAA
AAGCGGTTAGCTCCTTCGGTCCTCCGATCGTTGTCAGAAGTAAGTTGGCCGCAGTGTTATCACTCATGGT
TATGGCAGCACTGCATAATTCTCTTACTGTCATGCCATCCGTAAGATGCTTTTCTGTGACTGGTGAGTAC
TCAACCAAGTCATTCTGAGAATAGTGTATGCGGCGACCGAGTTGCTCTTGCCCGGCGTCAATACGGGATA
ATACCGCGCCACATAGCAGAACTTTAAAAGTGCTCATCATTGGAAAACGTTCTTCGGGGCGAAAACTCTC
AAGGATCTTACCGCTGTTGAGATCCAGTTCGATGTAACCCACTCGTGCACCCAACTGATCTTCAGCATCT
TTTACTTTCACCAGCGTTTCTGGGTGAGCAAAAACAGGAAGGCAAAATGCCGCAAAAAAGGGAATAAGGG
CGACACGGAAATGTTGAATACTCATACTCTTCCTTTTTCAATATTATTGAAGCATTTATCAGGGTTATTG
TCTCATGAGCGGATACATATTTGAATGTATTTAGAAAAATAAACAAATAGGGGTTCCGCGCACATTTCCC
CGAAAAGTGCCACCTGACGTC
