>Addgene plasmid #51425 | pAF1 | addgene partial sequence | sequence record 82355 | CMV-F 5'-CGCAAATGGGCGGTAGGCGTG-3'
GCAGAGCTCTCTGGCTAACTAGAGAACCCACTGCTTACTGGCTTATCGAAATTAATACGACTCACTATAG
GGAGACCCAAGCTGGCTAGCGTTTAAACTTAAGCTTGCCACCATGGACCCCATTCGTCCGCGCAGGCCAA
GTCCTGCCCGCGAGCTTCTGCCTGGACCCCAACCGGATAGGGTTCAGCCGACTGCAGATCGTGGGGTGTC
TGCGCCTGCTGGCAGCCCTCTGGATGGCTTGCCCGCTCGGCGGACGGTGTCCCGGACCCGGCTGCCATCT
CCCCCTGCGCCCTCACCTGCGTTCTCGGCGGGCAGCTTCAGCGATCTGCTCCGTCCGTTCGATCCGTCGC
TTCTTGATACATCGCTTCTTGATTCGATGCCTGCCGTCGGCACGCCGCATACAGCGGCTGCCCCAGCAGA
GTGGGATGAGGCGCAATCGGCTCTGCGTGCAGCCGATGACCCGCCACCCACCGTGCGTGTCGCTGTCACT
GCCGCGCGGCCGCCGCGCGCCAAGCCGGCCCCGCGACGGCGTGCTGCGCAACCCTCCGACGCTTCGCCGG
CCGCGCAGGTGGATCTACGCACGCTCGGCTACAGTCA
