>Addgene plasmid #51425 | pAF1 | addgene partial sequence | sequence record 82455 | BGH-rev 5'-TAGAAGGCACAGTCGAGG-3'
ACTGGACTAGTGGATCCGGGAGGCCGCCCCAGATCCTGGTACGCGGGCGTTTTACCCTCCAGCTGAGGGG
CAAATGCAGCGCATCGCGCTGTTCGGGAACGCGCACCTCGACAGCCTGCTGTGCGGAGGGGCCGGTGACA
GCACGATCCGATCGGGACCGTTTACGGCTGCTTGCCCGCGTCTGATCTCCCTCGTGCATTGGGCTGGGCG
CATCAAGGTCACGCTCCAGCGAATCGGCGAATGCATGCAAAGACGCCTGATCCGGTGTTTGAGCTGAAGT
AGGGGACGGTTTGGCCCTTTTCATCCCTGATGCCTGGAGGATACGGTCCCAACGCTGCGAGGCTGGGGGG
AGCGTTCCACCGCGGGCTTCGAGTTCGGTGACGCCCACTCTGCGAAAGAGCTGTACCAACCCGTTCCTGC
TCATCCCGAACTGCGTCATGGCCTCATCAAATGCGTACGCTGGGTGGGAGTGGCACTGGAAAAACTCCAG
CACGCGAACCACTTGCGCGTAGTCGGCAACGCGATGGGACGTGCGTTCGCCAATACGGCGATTGACTCTT
CTGATCAATTCCGGCGCGTGCGGCAATCCCTTTTTCACTGCATCCATGGCAGGACGTCCGCCGAGGCAGG
CCAAGGCGACGAGGTGGTCGTTGGAGACGACCGGTGGAAAGCGGGCAGTGAGCGCAACGCAATTAATGTG
AGTTAGCTCACTCATTAGGCACCCCAGGCTTTACACTTTATGCTTCCGGCTCGTATGTTGTGTGGAATTG
TGAGCGGATAACAATTTCACACAGGAAACAGCTATGACCATGATTACGCCAAGCGCGCAATTAACCCTCA
CTAAAGGGAACAAAAGCTGGAGGACCTCGAGGG
