>Addgene plasmid #51425 | pAF1 | addgene partial sequence | sequence record 83272 | TAL_R2 5'-ggcgacgaggtggtcgttgg-3'
ACGCAATTAATGTGAGTTAGCTCACTCATTAGGCACCCCAGGCTTTACACTTTATGCTTCCGGCTCGTAT
GTTGTGTGGAATTGTGAGCGGATAACAATTTCACACAGGAAACAGCTATGACCATGATTACGCCAAGCGC
GCAATTAACCCTCACTAAAGGGAACAAAAGCTGGAGGACCTCGAGGGGGGGCCCGGTACCCAATTCGCCC
TATAGTGAGTCGTATTACGCGCGCTCACTGGCCGTCGTTTTACAACGTCGTGACTGGGAAAACCCTGGCG
TTACCCAACTTAATCGCCTTGCAGCACATCCCCCTTTCGCCAGCTGGCGTAATAGCGAAGAGGCCCGCAC
CGATCGCCCTTCCCAACAGTTGCGCAGCCTGAATGGCGAATGGGACGCGCCCTGTAGCGGCGCCCGTCTC
CAGGGGGGCACCCGTCAGTGCATTGCGCGATGCATGCACTGCCTCCATTGCGGTCACGCCGCCACGTTTT
GCAATCTTCACAAGTTGGCCTGTGTCCAACTGTAACGGCGGACCTCTCAACTCCCCCGCATCCGTGAGCA
AGGCCTCCAGGGCGCGTGCGCCGGACCACTGTTTGCCGACGCCAACGATGTCTTCGTGTGTCGCCTCTGG
CAACGCCGTGATTATGTGCTGATACGTGACAGCGACGGTCCCTAACGCTGCCGGGTGTTGGCTGAGCGCA
ACGATGTGCGCGTGTGTAAACCCATGGCCCACCAGTGCCTCGTGGTGCTGCGCCACTGTCGAACGCACCT
TCGGTTTGATCTTCTCTTGCTGCTGCTGACTGTAGCCGAGCGTGCGTA
